>Addgene plasmid #193313 | pAS_sfGFP150K | addgene full sequence | sequence record 380314 | Addgene NGS Result
TAGGTCGTTCGCTCCAAGCTGGGCTGTGTGCACGAACCCCCCGTTCAGCCCGACCGCTGCGCCTTATCCG
GTAACTATCGTCTTGAGTCCAACCCGGTAAGACACGACTTATCGCCACTGGCAGCAGCCACTGGTAACAG
GATTAGCAGAGCGAGGTATGTAGGCGGTGCTACAGAGTTCTTGAAGTGGTGGCCTAACTACGGCTACACT
AGAAGAACAGTATTTGGTATCTGCGCTCTGCTGAAGCCAGTTACCTTCGGAAAAAGAGTTGGTAGCTCTT
GATCCGGCAAACAAACCACCGCTGGTAGCGGTGGTTTTTTTGTTTGCAAGCAGCAGATTACGCGCAGAAA
AAAAGGATCTCAAGAAGATCCTTTGATCTTTTCTACGGGGTCTGACGCTCAGTGGAACGAAAACTCACGT
TAAGGGATTTTGGTCATGAGATTATCAAAAAGGATCTTCACCTAGATCCTTTTAAATTAAAAATGAAGTT
TTAAATCAATCTAAAGTATATATGAGTAAACTTGGTCTGACAGTTACCAATGCTTAATCAGTGAGGCACC
TATCTCAGCGATCTGTCTATTTCGTTCATCCATAGTTGCCTGACTCCCCGTCGTGTAGATAACTACGATA
CGGGAGGGCTTACCATCTGGCCCCAGTGCTGCAATGATACCGCGAGACCCACGCTCACCGGCTCCAGATT
TATCAGCAATAAACCAGCCAGCCGGAAGGGCCGAGCGCAGAAGTGGTCCTGCAACTTTATCCGCCTCCAT
CCAGTCTATTAATTGTTGCCGGGAAGCTAGAGTAAGTAGTTCGCCAGTTAATAGTTTGCGCAACGTTGTT
GCCATTGCTACAGGCATCGTGGTGTCACGCTCGTCGTTTGGTATGGCTTCATTCAGCTCCGGTTCCCAAC
GATCAAGGCGAGTTACATGATCCCCCATGTTGTGCAAAAAAGCGGTTAGCTCCTTCGGTCCTCCGATCGT
TGTCAGAAGTAAGTTGGCCGCAGTGTTATCACTCATGGTTATGGCAGCACTGCATAATTCTCTTACTGTC
ATGCCATCCGTAAGATGCTTTTCTGTGACTGGTGAGTACTCAACCAAGTCATTCTGAGAATAGTGTATGC
GGCGACCGAGTTGCTCTTGCCCGGCGTCAATACGGGATAATACCGCGCCACATAGCAGAACTTTAAAAGT
GCTCATCATTGGAAAACGTTCTTCGGGGCGAAAACTCTCAAGGATCTTACCGCTGTTGAGATCCAGTTCG
ATGTAACCCACTCGTGCACCCAACTGATCTTCAGCATCTTTTACTTTCACCAGCGTTTCTGGGTGAGCAA
AAACAGGAAGGCAAAATGCCGCAAAAAAGGGAATAAGGGCGACACGGAAATGTTGAATACTCATACTCTT
CCTTTTTCAATATTATTGAAGCATTTATCAGGGTTATTGTCTCATGAGCGGATACATATTTGAATGTATT
TAGAAAAATAAACAAATAGGGGTTCCGCGCACATTTCCCCGAAAAGTGCCACCTAAATTGTAAGCGTTAA
TATTTTGTTAAAATTCGCGTTAAATTTTTGTTAAATCAGCTCATTTTTTAACCAATAGGCCGAAATCGGC
AAAATCCCTTATAAATCAAAAGAATAGACCGAGATAGGGT
[37 nt withheld, positions 1651-1687]
AAAGAACGTGGACTCCAACGTCAAAGG
[49 nt withheld, positions 1715-1763]
T
[91 nt withheld, positions 1765-1855]
G
[124 nt withheld, positions 1857-1980]
CCCATTCGCCATTCAGGCTGCGCAACTGTTGGGAAGGGCGATCGGTGCGGGCCTCTTCGCTATTACGCCA
GCTGGCGAAAGGGGGATGTGCTGCAAGGCGATTAAGTTGGGTAACGCCAGGGTTTTCCCAGTCACGACGT
TGTAAAACGACGGCCAGTGAGCGCGCCTCGTTCATTCACGTTTTTGAACCCGTGGAGGACGGGCAGACTC
GCGGTGCAAATGTGTTTTACAGCGTGATGGAGCAGATGAAGATGCTCGACACGCTGCAGAACACGCAGCT
AGATTAACCCTAGAAAGATAATCATATTGTGACGTACGTTAAAGATAATCATGTGTAAAATTGACGCATG
TGTTTTATCGGTCTGTATATCGAGGTTTATTTATTAATTTGAATAGATATTAAGTTTTATTATATTTACA
CTTACATACTAATAATAAATTCAACAAACAATTTATTTATGTTTATTTATTTATTAAAAAAAACAAAAAC
TCAAAATTTCTTCTATAAAGTAACAAAACTTTTATGAGGGACAGCCCCCCCCCAAAGCCCCCAGGGATGT
AATTACGTCCCTCCCCCGCTAGGGGGCAGCAGCGAGCCGCCCGGGGCTCCGCTCCGGTCCGGCGCTCCCC
CCGCATCCCCGAGCCGGCAGCGTGCGGGGACAGCCCGGGCACGGGGAAGGTGGCACGGGATCGCTTTCCT
CTGAACGCTTCTCGCTGCTCTTTGAGCCTGCAGACACCTGGGGGGATACGGGGAAAAGGCCTCCACGGCC
AACTAGTGCTCTAGAAAGGATCTGCGATCGCTCCGGTGCCCGTCAGTGGGCAGAGCGCACATCGCCCACA
GTCCCCGAGAAGTTGGGGGGAGGGGTCGGCAATTGAACGGGTGCCTAGAGAAGGTGGCGCGGGGTAAACT
GGGAAAGTGATGTCGTGTACTGGCTCCGCCTTTTTCCCGAGGGTGGGGGAGAACCGTATATAAGTGCAGT
AGTCGCCGTGAACGTTCTTTTTCGCAACGGGTTTGCCGCCAGAACACAGCTGAAGCTTCGAGGGGCTCGC
ATCTCTCCTTCACGCGCCCGCCGCCCTACCTGAGGCCGCCATCCACGCCGGTTGAGTCGCGTTCTGCCGC
CTCCCGCCTGTGGTGCCTCCTGAACTGCGTCCGCCGTCTAGGTAAGTTTAAAGCTCAGGTCGAGACCGGG
CCTTTGTCCGGCGCTCCCTTGGAGCCTACCTAGACTCAGCCGGCTCTCCACGCTTTGCCTGACCCTGCTT
GCTCAACTCTACGTCTTTGTTTCGTTTTCTGTTCTGCGCCGTTACAGATCCAAGCTGTGACCGGCGCCTA
CTCTAGAGCTAGCGCCACCATGGTGTCCAAGGGCGAGGAACTGTTCACCGGCGTGGTGCCCATCCTGGTG
GAACTGGATGGCGACGTGAACGGCCACAAGTTCTCTGTGCGGGGAGAGGGCGAAGGCGACGCCACAAATG
GCAAGCTGACCCTGAAGTTCATCTGCACCACCGGCAAGCTGCCCGTGCCTTGGCCTACCCTCGTGACCAC
ACTGACCTACGGCGTGCAGTGCTTCAGCAGATACCCCGACCATATGAAGCGGCACGACTTCTTCAAGAGC
GCCATGCCCGAGGGCTACGTGCAGGAACGGACCATCAGCTTCAAGGACGACGGCACCTACAAGACCAGAG
CCGAAGTGAAGTTCGAGGGCGACACCCTCGTGAACCGGATCGAGCTGAAGGGCATCGATTTCAAAGAGGA
CGGCAACATCCTGGGCCACAAGCTGGAGTACAACTTCAACAGCCACAAGGTGTACATCACCGCCGACAAG
CAGAAGAACGGCATCAAGGCCAACTTCAAGATCCGGCACAACGTGGAAGATGGCAGCGTGCAGCTGGCCG
ACCACTACCAGCAGAACACCCCCATCGGAGATGGCCCCGTGCTGCTGCCCGACAACCACTACCTGAGCAC
CCAGAGCGTGCTGAGCAAGGACCCCAACGAGAAGCGGGACCACATGGTGCTGCTGGAATTCGTGACCGCC
GCTGGCATCACCCACGGCATGGACGAGCTGTACAAGGGCAGCTGAGCGGCCGCGCCCCTCTCCCTCCCCC
CCCCCTAACGTTACTGGCCGAAGCCGCTTGGAATAAGGCCGGTGTGCGTTTGTCTATATGTTATTTTCCA
CCATATTGCCGTCTTTTGGCAATGTGAGGGCCCGGAAACCTGGCCCTGTCTTCTTGACGAGCATTCCTAG
GGGTCTTTCCCCTCTCGCCAAAGGAATGCAAGGTCTGTTGAATGTCGTGAAGGAAGCAGTTCCTCTGGAA
GCTTCTTGAAGACAAACAACGTCTGTAGCGACCCTTTGCAGGCAGCGGAACCCCCCACCTGGCGACAGGT
GCCTCTGCGGCCAAAAGCCACGTGTATAAGATACACCTGCAAAGGCGGCACAACCCCAGTGCCACGTTGT
GAGTTGGATAGTTGTGGAAAGAGTCAAATGGCTCTCCTCAAGCGTATTCAACAAGGGGCTGAAGGATGCC
CAGAAGGTACCCCATTGTATGGGATCTGATCTGGGGCCTCGGTGCACATGCTTTACATGTGTTTAGTCGA
GGTTAAAAAAACGTCTAGGCCCCCCGAACCACGGGGACGTGGTTTTCCTTTGAAAAACACGATGATAATA
TGGCCACAACCATGGCGTCCGGAATGGCCAAGCCTTTGTCTCAAGAAGAATCCACCCTCATTGAAAGAGC
AACGGCTACAATCAACAGCATCCCCATCTCTGAAGACTACAGCGTCGCCAGCGCAGCTCTCTCTAGCGAC
GGCCGCATCTTCACTGGTGTCAATGTATATCATTTTACTGGGGGACCTTGTGCAGAACTCGTGGTGCTGG
GCACTGCTGCTGCTGCGGCAGCTGGCAACCTGACTTGTATCGTCGCGATCGGAAATGAGAACAGGGGCAT
CTTGAGCCCCTGCGGACGGTGCCGACAGGTGCTTCTCGATCTGCATCCTGGGATCAAAGCCATAGTGAAG
GACAGTGATGGACAGCCGACGGCAGTTGGGATTCGTGAATTGCTGCCCTCTGGTTATGTGTGGGAGGGCT
GACCATGGGTCGACAATCAACCTCTGGATTACAAAATTTGTGAAAGATTGACTGGTATTCTTAACTATGT
TGCTCCTTTTACGCTATGTGGATACGCTGCTTTAATGCCTTTGTATCATGCGTTAACTAAACTTGTTTAT
TGCAGCTTATAATGGTTACAAATAAAGCAATAGCATCACAAATTTCACAAATAAAGCATTTTTTTCACTG
CATTCTAGTTGTGGTTTGTCCAAACTCATCAATGTATCTTATCATGTCTGGAATTGACTCAAATGATGTC
AATTAGTCTATCAGAAGCTCATCTGGTCTCCCTTCCGGGGGACAAGACATCCCTGTTTAATATTTAAACA
GCAGTGTTCCCAAACTGGGTTCTTATATCCCTTGCTCTGGTCAACCAGGTTGCAGGGTTTCCTGTCCTCA
CAGGAACGAAGTCCCTAAAGAAACAGTGGCAGCCAGGTTTAGCCCCGGAATTGACTGGATTCCTTTTTTA
GGGCCCATTGGTATGGCTTTTTCCCCGTATCCCCCCAGGTGTCTGCAGGCTCAAAGAGCAGCGAGAAGCG
TTCAGAGGAAAGCGATCCCGTGCCACCTTCCCCGTGCCCGGGCTGTCCCCGCACGCTGCCGGCTCGGGGA
TGCGGGGGGAGCGCCGGACCGGAGCGGAGCCCCGGGCGGCTCGCTGCTGCCCCCTAGCGGGGGAGGGACG
TAATTACATCCCTGGGGGCTTTGGGGGGGGGCTGTCCCTGATATCTATAACAAGAAAATATATATATAAT
AAGTTATCACGTAAGTAGAACATGAAATAACAATATAATTATCGTATGAGTTAAATCTTAAAAGTCACGT
AAAAGATAATCATGCGTCATTTTGACTCACGCGGTCGTTATAGTTCAAAATCAGTGACACTTACCGCATT
GACAAGCACGCCTCACGGGAGCTCCAAGCGGCGACTGAGATGTCCTAAATGCACAGCGACGGATTCGCGC
TATTTAGAAAGAGAGAGCAATATTTCAAGAATGCATGCGTCAATTTTACGCAGACTATCTTTCTAGGGTT
AATCTAGCTGCATCAGGATCATATCGTCGGGTCTTTTTTCCGGCTCAGTCATCGCCCAAGCTGGCGCTAT
CTGGGCATCGGGGAGGAAGAAGCCCGTGCCTTTTCCCGCGAGGTTGAAGCGGCATGGAAAGAGTTTGCCG
AGGATGACTGCTGCTGCATTGACGTTGAGCGAAAACGCACGTTTACCATGATGATTCGGGAAGGTGTGGC
CATGCACGCCTTTAACGGTGAACTGTTCGTTCAGGCCACCTGGGATACCAGTTCGTCGCGGCTTTTCCGG
ACACAGTTCCGGATGGTCAGCCCGAAGCGCATCAGCAACCCGAACAATACCGGCGACAGCCGGAACTGCC
GTGCCGGTGTGCAGATTAATGACAGCGGTGCGGCGCTGGGATATTACGTCAGCGAGGACGGGTATCCTGG
CTGGATGCCGCAGAAATGGACATGGATACCCCGTGAGTTACCCGGCGGGCGCGCTTGGCGTAATCATGGT
CATAGCTGTTTCCTGTGTGAAATTGTTATCCGCTCACAATTCCACACAACATACGAGCCGGAAGCATAAA
GTGTAAAGCCTGGGGTGCCTAATGAGTGAGCTAACTCACATTAATTGCGTTGCGCTCACTGCCCGCTTTC
CAGTCGGGAAACCTGTCGTGCCAGCTGCATTAATGAATCGGCCAACGCGCGGGGAGAGGCGGTTTGCGTA
TTGGGCGCTCTTCCGCTTCCTCGCTCACTGACTCGCTGCGCTCGGTCGTTCGGCTGCGGCGAGCGGTATC
AGCTCACTCAAAGGCGGTAATACGGTTATCCACAGAATCAGGGGATAACGCAGGAAAGAACATGTGAGCA
AAAGGCCAGCAAAAGGCCAGGAACCGTAAAAAGGCCGCGTTGCTGGCGTTTTTCCATAGGCTCCGCCCCC
CTGACGAGCATCACAAAAATCGACGCTCAAGTCAGAGGTGGCGAAACCCGACAGGACTATAAAGATACCA
GGCGTTTCCCCCTGGAAGCTCCCTCGTGCGCTCTCCTGTTCCGACCCTGCCGCTTACCGGATACCTGTCC
GCCTTTCTCCCTTCGGGAAGCGTGGCGCTTTCTCATAGCTCACGCTGTAGGTATCTCAGTTCGGTG
Features (pLannotate 1.2.2; 19 found; start..end, strand, type, name):
    534..1394    -  CDS            AmpR: β-lactamase; bla; confers resistance to ampicillin, carbenicillin, and related antibiotics
   1395..1499    -  promoter       AmpR promoter: bla
   1552..1980    -  rep_origin     f1 ori (sequence partly withheld): f1 bacteriophage origin of replication; arrow indicates direction of (+) strand synthesis
   1985..2140    -  CDS            lacZα (fragment): LacZα fragment of β-galactosidase; lacZ fragment
   2142..2261    +  CDS            B (fragment): PORTL_LAMBD - Experimental evidence at protein level: Swiss-Prot protein existence level 1. Forms the portal vertex of the capsid (PubMed:6228056, PubMed:6232391). This portal plays critical roles in head assembly, genome packaging, neck/tail attachment, and genome ejection (Probable). The portal protein multimerizes as a single ring-shaped homododecamer arranged around a central channel (PubMed:6232391). Binds to the terminase subunits to form the packaging machine (PubMed:7799432). From Escherichia phage lambda (Bacteriophage lambda).
   2798..3009    +  promoter       EF-1α core promoter: core promoter for human elongation factor EF-1α
   3022..3290    +  LTR            5' LTR (truncated): truncated 5' long terminal repeat (LTR) from human T-cell leukemia virus (HTLV) type 1
   3330..4046    +  CDS            oxGFP: oxGFP is a basic (constitutively fluorescent) green fluorescent protein published in 2015, derived from Aequorea victoria.
   4176..4638    +  misc_feature   IRES: internal ribosome entry site (IRES) of the encephalomyocarditis virus (EMCV)
   4664..5060    +  CDS            BSD (fragment): blasticidin S deaminase; Aspergillus terreus BSD; confers resistance to blasticidin
   5075..5181    +  misc_feature   WPRE (fragment): woodchuck hepatitis virus posttranscriptional regulatory element
   5190..5311    +  polyA_signal   SV40 poly(A) signal: SV40 polyadenylation signal
   5329..5421    +  ncRNA          G-CSF SLDE: Accession: RF00183 - G-CSF factor stem-loop destabilising element (SLDE)
   6118..6585    +  CDS            B (fragment): PORTL_LAMBD - Experimental evidence at protein level: Swiss-Prot protein existence level 1. Forms the portal vertex of the capsid (PubMed:6228056, PubMed:6232391). This portal plays critical roles in head assembly, genome packaging, neck/tail attachment, and genome ejection (Probable). The portal protein multimerizes as a single ring-shaped homododecamer arranged around a central channel (PubMed:6232391). Binds to the terminase subunits to form the packaging machine (PubMed:7799432). From Escherichia phage lambda (Bacteriophage lambda).
   6623..6639    -  protein_bind   lac operator: The lac repressor binds to the lac operator to inhibit transcription in E. coli. This inhibition can be relieved by adding lactose or isopropyl-β-D-thiogalactopyranoside (IPTG). lac repressor encoded by lacI
   6647..6677    -  promoter       lac promoter: promoter for the E. coli lac operon
   6692..6713    -  protein_bind   CAP binding site: CAP binding activates transcription in the presence of cAMP. E. coli catabolite activator protein
   6726..6818    -  CDS            lacI (fragment): lac repressor; lacI; The lac repressor binds to the lac operator to inhibit transcription in E. coli. This inhibition can be relieved by adding lactose or isopropyl-β-D-thiogalactopyranoside (IPTG).
   7001..363     -  rep_origin     ori (across the origin): high-copy-number ColE1/pMB1/pBR322/pUC origin of replication
