[The description below was written by a language model from this plasmid's Addgene catalogue record and pLannotate feature annotations shown in this document.]
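Description:
pAS_sfGFP150K is a 7.2 kb mammalian expression plasmid built on the pAS backbone, which the record describes as derived from an earlier pAS plasmid that is itself based on the PB510B-1 vector. It is maintained in E. coli through a high-copy ColE1/pUC-type origin and an ampicillin resistance gene (β-lactamase with its own promoter). It also carries an f1 phage origin and remnants of the lac region (lacZα fragment, lac promoter and operator, CAP site) typical of pUC-like cloning backbones. Two short stretches flanking the expression cassette were matched by the automated annotation to the lambda phage portal protein. These are probably incidental homology hits, and the feature table does not annotate any transposon terminal repeats.

The payload is a single bicistronic transcription unit. An EF-1α core promoter joined to a truncated HTLV-1 5' LTR segment, a common composite promoter and leader arrangement, drives superfolder GFP of Aequorea victoria origin. The annotation tool labels this reading frame as the closely related oxGFP. Downstream, an EMCV IRES allows cap-independent translation of blasticidin S deaminase from the same mRNA, so blasticidin selection in mammalian cells is linked to reporter expression. A WPRE fragment and an SV40 polyadenylation signal complete the cassette, followed by a short sequence matched to a G-CSF stem-loop destabilising element.

The recorded mutation places a lysine at position 150 of sfGFP. The plasmid is described as the pAS control for sfGFP expression, and the associated work concerns generating amber suppression cell lines. It therefore presumably provides a fully sense-coded fluorescence reference against reporters carrying a stop codon at that position, although the record does not say this explicitly.
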