Addgene plasmid #193313: pAS_sfGFP150K
Purpose: pAS control plasmid for sfGFP expression
Depositing lab: Simon Elsaesser. Depositing organization: Karolinska Institutet. Publication: Generation of Amber Suppression Cell Lines Using CRISPR-Cas9. Meineke B, Elsasser SJ. Methods Mol Biol. 2023;2676:169-180. doi: 10.1007/978-1-0716-3251-2_12. PubMed 37277632.
Backbone
  Vector backbone: pAS
  Backbone manufacturer: Addgene #140008 based on PB510B-1 (System Bioscience)
  Vector type: Mammalian Expression
  Selectable markers: Blasticidin
Growth in bacteria
  Bacterial resistance: Ampicillin, 100 μg/mL
  Growth temperature: 37°C
  Growth strain: NEB Stable
  Copy number: Unknown
Gene/Insert
  Gene/Insert name: super folder GFP
  Species: Aequorea victoria
  Insert size (bp): 750
  Mutation: 150K in sfGFP
  Promoter: EF1
  Cloning method: Restriction Enzyme; 5′ cloning site Unknown (unknown if destroyed)
Terms and licenses: Academic/Nonprofit Terms; Industry Terms: Not Available to Industry
How to cite: pAS_sfGFP150K was a gift from Simon Elsaesser (Addgene plasmid # 193313 ; http://n2t.net/addgene:193313 ; RRID:Addgene_193313)
